Addgene plasmid #206809: pAP007
Purpose: pET-6xHis-MBP-TEV-BabTIR-APAZ/BabAgo - Heterologous BabSPARTA expression
Depositing lab: Daan Swarts. Depositing organization: Wageningen University & Research. Publication: Target DNA-dependent activation mechanism of the prokaryotic immune system SPARTA. Finocchio G, Koopal B, Potocnik A, Heijstek C, Westphal AH, Jinek M, Swarts DC. Nucleic Acids Res. 2024 Feb 28;52(4):2012-2029. doi: 10.1093/nar/gkad1248. PubMed 38224450.
Backbone
  Vector backbone: pET-His6-MBP-TEV-LIC cloning vector (1M)
  Backbone manufacturer: Scott Gradia
  Backbone size w/o insert (bp): 6465
  Total vector size (bp): 9391
  Vector type: Bacterial Expression
Growth in bacteria
  Bacterial resistance: Kanamycin, 50 μg/mL
  Growth temperature: 37°C
  Growth strain: DH5alpha
  Copy number: High Copy
Gene/Insert
  Gene/Insert name: BabSPARTA operon (6xHis-MBP-BabTIR-APAZ and BabAgo) (alt name: BabAgo)
  Species: Bacillales bacterium
  Insert size (bp): 4095
  GenBank ID: MBE3571068.1 MBE3571069.1
  Promoter: T7
  Tag / fusion protein: 6xHis-MBP (N terminal on insert)
  Cloning method: Gibson Cloning
  Sequencing primers: 5′ gatgaagccctgaaagacgcgcag; 3′ tttgttagcagccggatctcag
Terms and licenses: Academic/Nonprofit Terms; Industry Terms: Not Available to Industry
How to cite: pAP007 was a gift from Daan Swarts (Addgene plasmid # 206809 ; http://n2t.net/addgene:206809 ; RRID:Addgene_206809)
