[The description below was written by a language model from this plasmid's Addgene catalogue record and pLannotate feature annotations shown in this document.]
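Description:
pAP007 is a bacterial expression plasmid built on the pET-His6-MBP-TEV-LIC (1M) backbone for heterologous production of the SPARTA (short prokaryotic Argonaute, TIR-APAZ) system from a Bacillales bacterium, BabSPARTA. It is about 9.4 kb and is selected with kanamycin through an aph(3')-Ia KanR gene. It replicates from a ColE1/pBR322-type origin; the catalogue lists it as high copy, although the feature table also shows the pBR322 rop and bom regions, which normally moderate copy number. An f1 origin and leftover fragments of a tetracycline resistance gene are backbone remnants.

Expression is driven by a T7 promoter with an adjacent lac operator and a T7 gene 10 ribosome binding site. The plasmid-borne lacI gene keeps transcription repressed until IPTG induction in a host supplying T7 RNA polymerase. The reading frame opens with a 6xHis tag, a signal-sequence-less (cytosolic) maltose binding protein and a TEV protease site, fused to the N terminus of BabTIR-APAZ. BabAgo follows in the same operon. The insert itself is not annotated in the feature table but corresponds to the roughly 3 kb unannotated gap between the TEV site and the T7 terminator; the catalogue's 4095 bp insert size evidently includes the tag region. As described, only TIR-APAZ carries the tag, so the Argonaute partner would be recovered by co-purification with it, and TEV cleavage can remove His-MBP. A short His-like fragment and a SET1 fragment are detected just upstream of the terminator, but the record does not indicate whether they are translated. The associated work concerns the target DNA-dependent activation mechanism of this prokaryotic immune system, so the plasmid serves to produce the complex for such study.
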