Features (pLannotate 1.2.2; 21 found; start..end, strand, type, name):
    244..265     -  protein_bind   CAP binding site: CAP binding activates transcription in the presence of cAMP. E. coli catabolite activator protein
    278..1360    -  CDS            lacI: lac repressor; lacI; The lac repressor binds to the lac operator to inhibit transcription in E. coli. This inhibition can be relieved by adding lactose or isopropyl-β-D-thiogalactopyranoside (IPTG).
   1361..1438    -  promoter       lacI promoter: lacI
   1446..1725    -  CDS            TcR (fragment): tetracycline efflux protein; tet; confers resistance to tetracycline
   1747..1765    +  promoter       T7 promoter: promoter for bacteriophage T7 RNA polymerase
   1766..1790    +  protein_bind   lac operator: The lac repressor binds to the lac operator to inhibit transcription in E. coli. This inhibition can be relieved by adding lactose or isopropyl-β-D-thiogalactopyranoside (IPTG). lac repressor encoded by lacI
   1805..1827    +  RBS            RBS: efficient ribosome binding site from bacteriophage T7 gene 10 (Olins and Rangwala, 1989)
   1846..1863    +  CDS            6xHis: 6xHis affinity tag
   1873..2973    +  CDS            MBP: maltose binding protein from E. coli; malE (mutated); This version of the gene does not encode a signal sequence, so MBP will remain in the cytosol.
   2986..3002    +  CDS            TEV site (fragment): tobacco etch virus (TEV) protease recognition and cleavage site
   5998..6015    +  CDS            9xHis (fragment): 9xHis affinity tag
   6025..6074    +  CDS            SET1 (fragment): solubility-enhancement tag derived from T7 phage gene 10B
   6082..6129    +  terminator     T7 terminator: transcription terminator for bacteriophage T7 RNA polymerase
   6166..6594    +  rep_origin     f1 ori (sequence partly withheld): f1 bacteriophage origin of replication; arrow indicates direction of (+) strand synthesis
   6648..6705    +  promoter       AmpR promoter (fragment): bla
   6714..7529    -  CDS            KanR: aminoglycoside phosphotransferase; aph(3')-Ia; confers resistance to kanamycin in bacteria or G418 (Geneticin®) in eukaryotes
   7651..8239    +  rep_origin     ori: high-copy-number ColE1/pMB1/pBR322/pUC origin of replication
   8425..8564    -  misc_feature   bom: basis of mobility region from pBR322
   8666..8857    -  CDS            rop: Rop protein, which maintains plasmids at low copy number; rop
   8874..9254    +  CDS            YPB1_ECOLX: Protein predicted: Swiss-Prot protein existence level 4. From Escherichia coli.
   9326..229     -  CDS            TcR (fragment) (across the origin): tetracycline efflux protein; tet; confers resistance to tetracycline
>Addgene plasmid #206809 | pAP007 | addgene full sequence | sequence record 414381 | Addgene NGS Result
GAAGGCTTGAGCGAGGGCGTGCAAGATTCCGAATACCGCAAGCGACAGGCCGATCATCGTCGCGCTCCAG
CGAAAGCGGTCCTCGCCGAAAATGACCCAGAGCGCTGCCGGCACCTGTCCTACGAGTTGCATGATAAAGA
AGACAGTCATAAGTGCGGCGACGATAGTCATGCCCCGCGCCCACCGGAAGGAGCTGACTGGGTTGAAGGC
TCTCAAGGGCATCGGTCGAGATCCCGGTGCCTAATGAGTGAGCTAACTTACATTAATTGCGTTGCGCTCA
CTGCCCGCTTTCCAGTCGGGAAACCTGTCGTGCCAGCTGCATTAATGAATCGGCCAACGCGCGGGGAGAG
GCGGTTTGCGTATTGGGCGCCAGGGTGGTTTTTCTTTTCACCAGTGAGACGGGCAACAGCTGATTGCCCT
TCACCGCCTGGCCCTGAGAGAGTTGCAGCAAGCGGTCCACGCTGGTTTGCCCCAGCAGGCGAAAATCCTG
TTTGATGGTGGTTAACGGCGGGATATAACATGAGCTGTCTTCGGTATCGTCGTATCCCACTACCGAGATA
TCCGCACCAACGCGCAGCCCGGACTCGGTAATGGCGCGCATTGCGCCCAGCGCCATCTGATCGTTGGCAA
CCAGCATCGCAGTGGGAACGATACCCTCATTCAGCATTTGCATGGTTTGTTGAAAACCGGACATGGCACT
CCAGTCGCCTTCCCGTTCCGCTATCGGCTGAATTTGATTGCGAGTGAGATATTTATGCCAGCCAGCCAGA
CGCAGACGCGCCGAGACAGAACTTAATGGGCCCGCTAACAGCGCGATTTGCTGGTGACCCAATGCGACCA
GATGCTCCACGCCCAGTCGCGTACCGTCTTCATGGGAGAAAATAATACTGTTGATGGGTGTCTGGTCAGA
GACATCAAGAAATAACGCCGGAACATTAGTGCAGGCAGCTTCCACAGCAATGGCATCCTGGTCATCCAGC
GGATAGTTAATGATCAGCCCACTGACGCGTTGCGCGAGAAGATTGTGCACCGCCGCTTTACAGGCTTCGA
CGCCGCTTCGTTCTACCATCGACACCACCACGCTGGCACCCAGTTGATCGGCGCGAGATTTAATCGCCGC
GACAATTTGCGACGGCGCGTGCAGGGCCAGACTGGAGGTGGCAACGCCAATCAGCAACGACTGTTTGCCC
GCCAGTTGTTGTGCCACGCGGTTGGGAATGTAATTCAGCTCCGCCATCGCCGCTTCCACTTTTTCCCGCG
TTTTCGCAGAAACGTGGCTGGCCTGGTTCACCACGCGGGAAACGGTCTGATAAGAGACACCGGCATACTC
TGCGACATCGTATAACGTTACTGGTTTCACATTCACCACCCTGAATTGACTCTCTTCCGGGCGCTATCAT
GCCATACCGCGAAAGGTTTTGCGCCATTCGATGGTGTCCGGGATCTCGACGCTCTCCCTTATGCGACTCC
TGCATTAGGAAGCAGCCCAGTAGTAGGTTGAGGCCGTTGAGCACCGCCGCCGCAAGGAATGGTGCATGCA
AGGAGATGGCGCCCAACAGTCCCCCGGCCACGGGGCCTGCCACCATACCCACGCCGAAACAAGCGCTCAT
GAGCCCGAAGTGGCGAGCCCGATCTTCCCCATCGGTGATGTCGGCGATATAGGCGCCAGCAACCGCACCT
GTGGCGCCGGTGATGCCGGCCACGATGCGTCCGGCGTAGAGGATCGAGATCTCGATCCCGCGAAATTAAT
ACGACTCACTATAGGGGAATTGTGAGCGGATAACAATTCCCCTCTAGAAATAATTTTGTTTAACTTTAAG
AAGGAGATATACCATGGGTTCTTCTCACCATCACCATCACCATGGTTCTTCTATGAAAATCGAAGAAGGT
AAACTGGTAATCTGGATTAACGGCGATAAAGGCTATAACGGTCTCGCTGAAGTCGGTAAGAAATTCGAGA
AAGATACCGGAATTAAAGTCACCGTTGAGCATCCGGATAAACTGGAAGAGAAATTCCCACAGGTTGCGGC
AACTGGCGATGGCCCTGACATTATCTTCTGGGCACACGACCGCTTTGGTGGCTACGCTCAATCTGGCCTG
TTGGCTGAAATCACCCCGGACAAAGCGTTCCAGGACAAGCTGTATCCGTTTACCTGGGATGCCGTACGTT
ACAACGGCAAGCTGATTGCTTACCCGATCGCTGTTGAAGCGTTATCGCTGATTTATAACAAAGATCTGCT
GCCGAACCCGCCAAAAACCTGGGAAGAGATCCCGGCGCTGGATAAAGAACTGAAAGCGAAAGGTAAGAGC
GCGCTGATGTTCAACCTGCAAGAACCGTACTTCACCTGGCCGCTGATTGCTGCTGACGGGGGTTATGCGT
TCAAGTATGAAAACGGCAAGTACGACATTAAAGACGTGGGCGTGGATAACGCTGGCGCGAAAGCGGGTCT
GACCTTCCTGGTTGACCTGATTAAAAACAAACACATGAATGCAGACACCGATTACTCCATCGCAGAAGCT
GCCTTTAATAAAGGCGAAACAGCGATGACCATCAACGGCCCGTGGGCATGGTCCAACATCGACACCAGCA
AAGTGAATTATGGTGTAACGGTACTGCCGACCTTCAAGGGTCAACCATCCAAACCGTTCGTTGGCGTGCT
GAGCGCAGGTATTAACGCCGCCAGTCCGAACAAAGAGCTGGCAAAAGAGTTCCTCGAAAACTATCTGCTG
ACTGATGAAGGTCTGGAAGCGGTTAATAAAGACAAACCGCTGGGTGCCGTAGCGCTGAAGTCTTACGAGG
AAGAGTTGGCGAAAGATCCACGTATTGCCGCCACTATGGAAAACGCCCAGAAAGGTGAAATCATGCCGAA
CATCCCGCAGATGTCCGCTTTCTGGTATGCCGTGCGTACTGCGGTGATCAACGCCGCCAGCGGTCGTCAG
ACTGTCGATGAAGCCCTGAAAGACGCGCAGACTAATGGGATCGAGGAAAACCTGTACTTCCAATCCAATG
CAAGAAACAAAATCTTCATAAGCCATGCCGCACCTGATGACAACGATTTTACAAAATGGTTGGCATTAAA
GCTCATTGCGCTGGGTTATGAAGTATGGTGTGATGTTCTGTTCTTGGATAAAGGAGCTGATTTTTGGAAA
GTAATAGATAAGGAAATCCGTGAAGGGGCAATTAAGTTCTTGCTGGCAACTTCAGAAATAGCTATTAAGC
GAGATGGTGTGCTAAAAGAAATTGCCGTTGCGGAAAAAGTGAAAAAGCAACTGAAGGATGATAATTTCAT
CATTCCCTTAATCATTGACGAAAATCTTTCTTATGACGATTTGCCGCCCGAAATTATTCGCCTTAATGCG
GTAGACTTCAAAAAGTCTTGGGCTGTAGGTTTGCAAGATTTATTGAAAGCACTTGATGACCAAAAAGTAG
AAAAGAACAGTCCAGACCCCGACAAGAGCAATGCCTTGTATCAACAGATTTTTCTGCACAATAAAGGAAT
AATTGAACGAGAAGAAATTTATGATTCCAATTGGTTCAGCATTTTATCATTTCCCAAAGAATTGCGGTTT
CATGATTATGAAAAGTTGATGCCAAAAGGATTTGATGTCCGTGAGCTTACTTATCCTGCCGTTCGCTACA
AAAACTATCTCTGCACGTTTGCTTGGGAATATGATTTCATGCATCAGTTACCAAAAACAGAAACATACAA
CAGCAGCCAAACAATTAGAATACCAACTGAAGAAATACTATCGGGCAAATACGATTCGCCATTCATTGGC
AACTTTGAATGTCAGCGGTTGATTGTTCAACTATTGAATAAGGCGTTTGAATTGAGAATGAAAGAGAAAG
GAGTGCGGGAATATCCTATGTCAAACAAAATGGGTTATTGGTTTGAAAAGGGAAAGCTGGAGAAGGATAA
GTTCAATAAAGTGCTGTTGGTTGGTAAGCAAAAAGATAAACATTGGCACTTCGGTATATCAGCAGCTGGT
AAACTCTATCCGTTTCCTGTGTTGATGATTTCGTCACATATCTTTTTCACCAAAGATGGTAAAGAACTCA
TTGAAAGCAAAAAAATACAACATGCAGCACGAAGAAGACAGGGTAAAAATTGGTGGAATGACGATTGGCG
AAATAAACTACTTGCCTTCGTAAAATACTTGTCAGATGATGAAAACAGTTTTTATTTGGAAGTAGGGAGT
GAAGAGAAAATTTATATCTCAAACGAACCTGTTCAGTTTGTGGGAAAAGTGAGCTACAATATGCCTGAGA
AAAATAACCTGAAAGATGAAGCGGAAATTTCAGATTTAAATGATTTGAATGAATTTGATGGAGAAATTTT
TGAAGAAACCGACTCTGAATGACTCGAAGCTTAGATTTTAAATAACAATACTAAGGAGGAATTACATATG
AAGGAATTGATTTACATACATGAACCGAATATACTTTTTGCAAATGGACAAAAATGTGCAGACCCAAGAG
ACGGACTAGCTTTGTTTGGCCCATTCACAAAGATATATGGCATTAAAAGCGGTGTAGTTGGAACTCAGTA
CGGTTTAAGCATCTTCAAAAATTACATAAATCACATACAAAAGCCCATCTATAACGCTAATAACATTACC
CGACCCATGTTTCCTGGATTTGAAGCCGTATTTGGTTGCAAATGGGATGCAGATAATGTTGTTTTCAAAG
AAGTGACCAAAGAAGAAATAGAGAAAATTTTATATACCGAAAGCAACCATAAAAGGACGTATGATTTGGT
ATCATTGTTTATTAATAAAATAATTACAGCAAACAAGAATGAAGATGAAAAGGTAGATGTTTGGTTTCTA
GTTATTCCTGATGAAATCTATCAATATTGCCGACCTAATTCGGTTTTACCAAAAGATTTGGTTCAAACGA
AATCATTAATCACTAAATCAAAGGCGAAATCATTTCGGTATGAACCAACCTTGTTTGAAAACATAAACAA
GGAATTAAAGGAGCAGGAAAAAGAAGCAATTACTTACAACTATGACGCACAGTTCCATGACCAATTAAAA
GCCCGATTGCTTGAACACACAATCCCCACACAAATACTAAGAGAGAGCACCTTGGCATGGCGAGATTTCA
AGAACAAGTTTGGTGCACCCAAAAGAGATTTCTCAAAAATTGAAGGACATTTAGCTTGGACAATTTCAAC
AGCTGCATTTTACAAAGCTGGTGGTAAACCTTGGAAACTATCAGATATTAGAAGCGGAGTATGCTATCTC
GGGCTTGTTTACAAGCAAATTGAAAAAAGTAGTAATCCAAAGAATGCTTGTTGTGCAGCACAAATGTTTT
TGGATAATGGTGACGGCACAGTATTCAAAGGAGAAGTTGGGCCGTGGTATAATCAAGAAAAACACGAATT
TCATTTAAATCCGAAAGAAGCAAAAGCATTATTAACTCAGGCATTAAATTCATACAAAGAACAAAATGGT
GTTTTTCCCAAAGAGATTTTTATTCATGCCAAGACAAAGTTTAACGGACAGGAATGGAATGCATTCCAAG
AAGTAACACCGGAAGGAACTAATTTGGTGGGAGTAACAATAACTAAGACAAAGCCCTTAAAACTGTTTAA
ATCAGAAGGAAACTATCCGATAATGAGAGGTAACGCCTTTATCGTAAATGAAAGGAGTGCATTCCTTTGG
ACAGTGGGCTATGTTCCAAAGACAGAATCAACTTTGTCAATGGAAGTTCCCAATCCAATTTTCATTGAAA
TCAATAAAGGCGAAGCTGACATTGAGCAGGTTTTGAAAGATGTTTTAGCATTAACTAAATTGAATTACAA
TGCTTGTATTTATGCAGACGGAGTTCCTGTAACACTTCGCTTTGCAGACAAAATAGGAGAAATATTAACC
GCCAGCACAGAACTAAAAGCACCACCACTTGCATTCAAATACTACATTTAATAACATTGGAAGTGGATAA
CGGATCCGAATTCGAGCGCCGTCGACAAGCTTGCGGCCGCACTCGAGCACCACCACCACCACCACTGAGA
TCCGGCTGCTAACAAAGCCCGAAAGGAAGCTGAGTTGGCTGCTGCCACCGCTGAGCAATAACTAGCATAA
CCCCTTGGGGCCTCTAAACGGGTCTTGAGGGGTTTTTTGCTGAAAGGAGGAACTATATCCGGATTGGCGA
ATGGG
[124 nt withheld, positions 6166-6289]
C
[91 nt withheld, positions 6291-6381]
A
[49 nt withheld, positions 6383-6431]
CCTTTGACGTTGGAGTCCACGTTCTTT
[37 nt withheld, positions 6459-6495]
ACCCTATCTCGGTCTATTCTTTTGATTTATAAGGGATTTTGCCGATTTCGGCCTATTGGTTAAAAAATGA
GCTGATTTAACAAAAATTTAACGCGAATTTTAACAAACTAGTAACGTTTACAATTTCAGGTGGCACTTTT
CGGGGAAATGTGCGCGGAACCCCTATTTGTTTATTTTTCTAAATACATTCAAATATGTATCCGCTCATGA
ATTAATTCTTAGAAAAACTCATCGAGCATCAAATGAAACTGCAATTTATTCATATCAGGATTATCAATAC
CATATTTTTGAAAAAGCCGTTTCTGTAATGAAGGAGAAAACTCACCGAGGCAGTTCCATAGGATGGCAAG
ATCCTGGTATCGGTCTGCGATTCCGACTCGTCCAACATCAATACAACCTATTAATTTCCCCTCGTCAAAA
ATAAGGTTATCAAGTGAGAAATCACCATGAGTGACGACTGAATCCGGTGAGAATGGCAAAAGTTTATGCA
TTTCTTTCCAGACTTGTTCAACAGGCCAGCCATTACGCTCGTCATCAAAATCACTCGCATCAACCAAACC
GTTATTCATTCGTGATTGCGCCTGAGCGAGACGAAATACGCGATCGCTGTTAAAAGGACAATTACAAACA
GGAATCGAATGCAACCGGCGCAGGAACACTGCCAGCGCATCAACAATGTTTTCACCTGAATCAGGATATT
CTTCTAATACCTGGAATGCTGTTTTCCCGGGGATCGCAGTGGTGAGTAACCATGCATCATCAGGAGTACG
GATAAAATGCTTGATGGTCGGAAGAGGCATAAATTCCGTCAGCCAGTTTAGTCTGACCATCTCATCTGTA
ACATCATTGGCAACGCTACCTTTGCCATGTTTCAGAAACAACTCTGGCGCATCGGGCTTCCCATACAATC
GATAGATTGTCGCACCTGATTGCCCGACATTATCGCGAGCCCATTTATACCCATATAAATCAGCATCCAT
GTTGGAATTTAATCGCGGCCTAGAGCAAGACGTTTCCCGTTGAATATGGCTCATAACACCCCTTGTATTA
CTGTTTATGTAAGCAGACAGTTTTATTGTTCATGACCAAAATCCCTTAACGTGAGTTTTCGTTCCACTGA
GCGTCAGACCCCGTAGAAAAGATCAAAGGATCTTCTTGAGATCCTTTTTTTCTGCGCGTAATCTGCTGCT
TGCAAACAAAAAAACCACCGCTACCAGCGGTGGTTTGTTTGCCGGATCAAGAGCTACCAACTCTTTTTCC
GAAGGTAACTGGCTTCAGCAGAGCGCAGATACCAAATACTGTCCTTCTAGTGTAGCCGTAGTTAGGCCAC
CACTTCAAGAACTCTGTAGCACCGCCTACATACCTCGCTCTGCTAATCCTGTTACCAGTGGCTGCTGCCA
GTGGCGATAAGTCGTGTCTTACCGGGTTGGACTCAAGACGATAGTTACCGGATAAGGCGCAGCGGTCGGG
CTGAACGGGGGGTTCGTGCACACAGCCCAGCTTGGAGCGAACGACCTACACCGAACTGAGATACCTACAG
CGTGAGCTATGAGAAAGCGCCACGCTTCCCGAAGGGAGAAAGGCGGACAGGTATCCGGTAAGCGGCAGGG
TCGGAACAGGAGAGCGCACGAGGGAGCTTCCAGGGGGAAACGCCTGGTATCTTTATAGTCCTGTCGGGTT
TCGCCACCTCTGACTTGAGCGTCGATTTTTGTGATGCTCGTCAGGGGGGCGGAGCCTATGGAAAAACGCC
AGCAACGCGGCCTTTTTACGGTTCCTGGCCTTTTGCTGGCCTTTTGCTCACATGTTCTTTCCTGCGTTAT
CCCCTGATTCTGTGGATAACCGTATTACCGCCTTTGAGTGAGCTGATACCGCTCGCCGCAGCCGAACGAC
CGAGCGCAGCGAGTCAGTGAGCGAGGAAGCGGAAGAGCGCCTGATGCGGTATTTTCTCCTTACGCATCTG
TGCGGTATTTCACACCGCAATGGTGCACTCTCAGTACAATCTGCTCTGATGCCGCATAGTTAAGCCAGTA
TACACTCCGCTATCGCTACGTGACTGGGTCATGGCTGCGCCCCGACACCCGCCAACACCCGCTGACGCGC
CCTGACGGGCTTGTCTGCTCCCGGCATCCGCTTACAGACAAGCTGTGACCGTCTCCGGGAGCTGCATGTG
TCAGAGGTTTTCACCGTCATCACCGAAACGCGCGAGGCAGCTGCGGTAAAGCTCATCAGCGTGGTCGTGA
AGCGATTCACAGATGTCTGCCTGTTCATCCGCGTCCAGCTCGTTGAGTTTCTCCAGAAGCGTTAATGTCT
GGCTTCTGATAAAGCGGGCCATGTTAAGGGCGGTTTTTTCCTGTTTGGTCACTGATGCCTCCGTGTAAGG
GGGATTTCTGTTCATGGGGGTAATGATACCGATGAAACGAGAGAGGATGCTCACGATACGGGTTACTGAT
GATGAACATGCCCGGTTACTGGAACGTTGTGAGGGTAAACAACTGGCGGTATGGATGCGGCGGGACCAGA
GAAAAATCACTCAGGGTCAATGCCAGCGCTTCGTTAATACAGATGTAGGTGTTCCACAGGGTAGCCAGCA
GCATCCTGCGATGCAGATCCGGAACATAATGGTGCAGGGCGCTGACTTCCGCGTTTCCAGACTTTACGAA
ACACGGAAACCGAAGACCATTCATGTTGTTGCTCAGGTCGCAGACGTTTTGCAGCAGCAGTCGCTTCACG
TTCGCTCGCGTATCGGTGATTCATTCTGCTAACCAGTAAGGCAACCCCGCCAGCCTAGCCGGGTCCTCAA
CGACAGGAGCACGATCATGCGCACCCGTGGGGCCGCCATGCCGGCGATAATGGCCTGCTTCTCGCCGAAA
CGTTTGGTGGCGGGACCAGTGAC
